Addgene plasmid #147973: pAc5.1B-EGFP-DmCaf40-A253FY208A_X
Purpose: Insect Expression of DmCaf40-A253FY208A
Depositing lab: Elisa Izaurralde. Depositing organization: Max Planck Institute for Developmental Biology. Publication: A DDX6-CNOT1 complex and W-binding pockets in CNOT9 reveal direct links between miRNA target recognition and silencing. Chen Y, Boland A, Kuzuoglu-Ozturk D, Bawankar P, Loh B, Chang CT, Weichenrieder O, Izaurralde E. Mol Cell. 2014 Jun 5;54(5):737-50. doi: 10.1016/j.molcel.2014.03.034. Epub 2014 Apr 24. PubMed 24768540.
Backbone
  Vector backbone: Unknown
  Vector type: Insect Expression
Growth in bacteria
  Bacterial resistance: Ampicillin, 100 μg/mL
  Growth temperature: 37°C
  Growth strain: DH5alpha
  Copy number: Low Copy
Gene/Insert
  Gene/Insert name: DmCaf40-A253FY208A
  Species: D. melanogaster (fly)
  Entrez Gene: Rcd-1 (a.k.a. Dmel_CG14213, CAF40, CG14213, Caf40, Dmel\CG14213, Drcd-1)
  Tag / fusion protein: EGFP (A179V)
  Cloning method: Unknown
Terms and licenses: Academic/Nonprofit Terms; Industry Terms: Not Available to Industry
Depositor comments: ORF extracted from NCBI:NM_167675.1 Plasmids from this collection were made available to the research community and donated after the lab closed. Please note that the sequence provided by the depositing laboratory may be theoretical/predicted or based on Sanger sequencing results. There may be discrepancies between sequencing results obtained by Addgene and the depositor sequence. If an Addgene verified sequence is not available, please contact before placing your order to request that our lab fully sequence the plasmid.
How to cite: pAc5.1B-EGFP-DmCaf40-A253FY208A_X was a gift from Elisa Izaurralde (Addgene plasmid # 147973 ; http://n2t.net/addgene:147973 ; RRID:Addgene_147973)
