[The description below was written by a language model from this plasmid's Addgene catalogue record and pLannotate feature annotations shown in this document.]
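Description:
pAc5.1B-EGFP-DmCaf40-A253FY208A_X is an insect-cell expression plasmid of about 6.9 kb that produces a GFP-tagged double point mutant of Drosophila melanogaster Caf40 (gene Rcd-1/CG14213), the fly orthologue of the CCR4-NOT subunit CNOT9. The catalogue lists the backbone as unknown, although the name and the annotated parts are consistent with a pAc5.1-type vector. In bacteria it is maintained through a ColE1/pUC-type origin and selected with ampicillin via the β-lactamase gene and its own promoter. The record describes it as low copy even though the annotated origin is of the high-copy class. A tetracycline-resistance fragment and a short SV40 large T antigen fragment are also annotated; both are partial and appear to be backbone remnants. No marker for selection in insect cells is annotated.

Expression is driven by the constitutive Drosophila actin 5C promoter, which is followed by an EGFP coding sequence (noted as carrying an A179V substitution) and then the Caf40 open reading frame, giving an N-terminal EGFP fusion. The annotation software labels the insert as a human CNOT9 fragment by homology, but the catalogue states it is the fly ORF. A V5 epitope tag lies downstream of the insert; the record does not say whether it is translated in frame or preceded by a stop codon. An SV40 polyadenylation signal follows. The insert name indicates A253F and Y208A substitutions. The associated study concerns tryptophan-binding pockets in CNOT9 and links between miRNA target recognition and silencing, which suggests use as a binding-deficient mutant in fly cultured-cell assays, though the record does not explicitly state the mutations' effect.
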