Features (pLannotate 1.2.2; 10 found; start..end, strand, type, name):
     56..2565    +  promoter       Ac5 promoter: Drosophila melanogaster actin 5C promoter
   2585..3301    +  CDS            EGFP: EGFP is a basic (constitutively fluorescent) green fluorescent protein published in 1996, derived from Aequorea victoria. It is reported to be a rapidly-maturing weak dimer with moderate acid sensitivity.
   3389..4219    +  CDS            CNOT9 (fragment): CNOT9_HUMAN - Also known as RCD1, RQCD1. Experimental evidence at protein level: Swiss-Prot protein existence level 1. Component of the CCR4-NOT complex which is one of the major cellular mRNA deadenylases and is linked to various cellular processes including bulk mRNA degradation, miRNA-mediated repression, translational repression during translational initiation and general transcription regulation. Additional complex functions may be a consequence of its influence on mRNA expression. Involved in down- regulation of MYB- and JUN-dependent transcription. May play a role in cell differentiatio
   4254..4295    +  CDS            V5 tag: epitope tag from simian virus 5
   4395..4529    -  polyA_signal   SV40 poly(A) signal: SV40 polyadenylation signal
   4552..4636    -  CDS            large T antigen (fragment): large T antigen from SV40 (simian virus 40)
   4637..5084    +  CDS            TcR (fragment): tetracycline efflux protein; tet; confers resistance to tetracycline
   5130..5718    -  rep_origin     ori: high-copy-number ColE1/pMB1/pBR322/pUC origin of replication
   5889..6749    -  CDS            AmpR: β-lactamase; bla; confers resistance to ampicillin, carbenicillin, and related antibiotics
   6750..6854    -  promoter       AmpR promoter: bla
>Addgene plasmid #147973 | pAc5.1B-EGFP-DmCaf40-A253FY208A_X | addgene full sequence | sequence record 357756 | Addgene NGS Result
CTTCAAGAATTAATTCTATATTCTAAAAACACAAATGATACTTCTAAAAAAAAATCATGAATGGCATCAA
CTCTGAATCAAATCTTTGCAGATGCACCTACTTCTCATTTCCACTGTCACATCATTTTTCCAGATCTCGC
TGCCTGTTATGTGGCCCACAAACCAAGACACGTTTTATGGCCATTAAAGCTGGCTGATCGTCGCCAAACA
CCAAATACATAATGAATATGTACACATTCGAGAAAGAAGCGATCAAAGAAGCGTCTTCGGGCGGAGTAGG
AGAATGCGGAGGAGAAGGAGAACGAGCTGATCTAGTATCTCTCCACAATCCAATGCCAACTGACCAACTG
GCCATATTCGGAGCAATTTGAAGCCAATTTCCATCGCCTGGCGATCGCTCCATTCTTGGCTATATGTTTT
TCACCGTTACCCGGGGCCATTTTCAAAGACTCGTCGGCAAGATAAGATTGTGTCACTCGCTGTCTCTCTT
CATTTGTCGAAGAATGCTGAGGAATTTCGCGATGACGTCGGCGAGTATTTTGAAGAATGAGAATAATTTG
TATTTATACGAAAATCAGTTAGTGGAATTTTCTACAAAAACATGTTATCTATAGATAATTTTGTTGCAAA
ATATGTTGACTATGACAAAGATTGTATGTATATACCTTTAATGTATTCTCATTTTCTTATGTATTTATAA
TGGCAATGATGATACTGATGATATTTTAAGATGATGCCAGACCAAAAGGCTTGAATTTCTGCGTCTTTTG
CCGAACGCAGTGCATGTGCAATTGTTGTTTTTTGGAATATTCAATTTTCGGACTGTCCGCTTTGATTTCA
GTTTCTTGGCTTATTCAAAAAGCAAAGTAAAGCCAAAAAAGCGAGATGGCAATACCAAATGCGGCAAAAC
GGTAGTGGAAGGAAAGGGGTGCGGGGCAGCGGAAGGAAGGGTGGGGCGGGGCGTGGCGGGGTCTGTGGCT
GGGCGCGACGTCACCGACGTTGGAGCCACTCCTTTGACCATGTGTGCGTGTGTGTATTATTCGTGTCTCG
CCACTCGCCGGTTGTTTTTTTCTTTTTATGCTGCGCTCTCTCTAGCGCCATCTCGCTTACGCATGCTCAA
CGCACCGCATGTTGCCGTTTCCTTTTATGCGTCATTTTGGCTCGAAATAGGCAATTATTTAAACAAAGAT
TAGTCAACGAAAACGCTAAAATAAATAAGTCTACAATATGGTTACTTATTGCCATGTGTGTGCAGCCAAC
GATAGCAACAAAAGCAACAACACAGGTGGCTTTCCCTCTTTCACTTTTTGTTTGCAAGCCGCGTGCGAGC
AAGACGGCACGACCGGCAAACGCAATTACGCTGACAAAGAGCAGACGAAGTTTTGGCGAAAAACATCAAG
GCGCCTGATACGAATGCATTTGCAATAACAATTGCGATATTTAATATTGTTTATGAAGCTGTTTGACTTC
AAAACACACAAAAAAAAAAATAAAACAAATTATTTGAAAGAGAATTAGGAATCGGACGCTTATCGTTAGG
GTAACAACAAGAAATGCTTACTGAGTCACAGCCTCTGGAAAACTGCCGCAAGCCAGAGAGAGAGAGAAAA
AGAGGGAGAGCAGCTTAGACCGCATGTGCTTGTGTGTGAGGCGTCTCTCTCTTCGTCTCTGTTGCGCAAA
CGCATAGACTGCACTGAAAAAATCGATTACCTATTTTTTATGAATGAATATTTGCACTATTACTATTCAA
AACTATTAAGATAGCAATCACATTCAATAGCCAAATACTATACCACCTGAGCGATGCAACGAAATGATCA
ATTTGAGCAAAAATGCTGCATATTTAGGACGGCATCATTATAGAAATGCTTCTTGCTGTGTACTTTTCTC
TCGTCTGGCAGCTGTTTCGCCGTTATTGTTAAAACCGGCTTAAGTTAGGTGTGTTTTCTACGACTAGTGA
ATGCCCTACTAGAAGATGTGTGTTGCACAAAATGTCCCTGGAATAACCAATTTGAAGTGCAGATAGCAGT
AAACGTAAGCTAATATGAATATTATTTAACTGTAATGTTTTAATATCGCTGGACATTACTAATAAACCCA
CTATAAACACATGTACATATGTATGTTTTGGCATACAATGAGTAGTTGGGGAAAAAATGTGTAAAAGCAC
CGTGACCATCACAGCATAAAGATAACCAGCTGAAGTATCGAATATGAGTAACCCCCAAATTGAATCACAT
GCCGCAACTGATAGGACCCATGGAAGTACACTCTTCATGGCGATATACAAGACACACACAAGCACGAACA
CCCAGTTGCGGAGGAAATTCTCCGTAAATGAAAACCCAATCGGCGAACAATTCATACCCATATATGGTAA
AAGTTTTGAACGCGACTTGAGAGCGGAGAGCATTGCGGCTGATAAGGTTTTAGCGCTAAGCGGGCTTTAT
AAAACGGGCTGCGGGACCAGTTTTCATATCACTACCGTTTGAGTTCTTGTGCTGTGTGGATACTCCTCCC
GACACAAAGCCGCTCCATCAGCCAGCAGTCGTCTAATCCAGAGACCCCGGATCGGGGTACCATCATGGTG
AGCAAGGGCGAGGAGCTGTTCACCGGGGTGGTGCCCATCCTGGTCGAGCTGGACGGCGACGTAAACGGCC
ACAAGTTCAGCGTGTCCGGCGAGGGCGAGGGCGATGCCACCTACGGCAAGCTGACCCTGAAGTTCATCTG
CACCACCGGCAAGCTGCCCGTGCCCTGGCCCACCCTCGTGACCACCCTGACCTACGGCGTGCAGTGCTTC
AGCCGCTACCCCGACCACATGAAGCAGCACGACTTCTTCAAGTCCGCCATGCCCGAAGGCTACGTCCAGG
AGCGCACCATCTTCTTCAAGGACGACGGCAACTACAAGACCCGCGCCGAGGTGAAGTTCGAGGGCGACAC
CCTGGTGAACCGCATCGAGCTGAAGGGCATCGACTTCAAGGAGGACGGCAACATCCTGGGGCACAAGCTG
GAGTACAACTACAACAGCCACAACGTCTATATCATGGCCGACAAGCAGAAGAACGGCATCAAGGTGAACT
TCAAGATCCGCCACAACATCGAGGACGGCAGCGTGCAGCTCGTCGACCACTACCAGCAGAACACCCCCAT
CGGCGACGGCCCCGTGCTGCTGCCCGACAACCACTACCTGAGCACCCAGTCCGCCCTGAGCAAAGACCCC
AACGAGAAGCGCGATCACATGGTCCTGCTGGAGTTCGTGACCGCCGCCGGGATCACTCTCGGCATGGACG
AGCTGTACAAGCCAAGCTTAATTAAGATGAGTGCTCAACCGAGTCCGCATATGAATCCTCAGCAGCAGCA
GCAGCAGCAACAGCAGCAGCAGCAGACCGAGCAGGAGAAGGTGTACCAGTGGATCAATGAGCTGGCCCAT
CCGGACACGCGTGAAACCGCTCTGCTCGAGCTAAGCAAGAAGCGTGAGACGGACCTGGCCCCCATGCTGT
GGAACAGCTTCGGGACCGCCTGCGCCCTGTTGCAGGAGATTGTTAACATCTACCCATCGATAACGCCGCC
CACTTTGACGGCCCACCAGTCGAACCGCGTGTGCAACGCCCTGGCGCTGCTGCAGTGCGTCGCCTCGCAC
CCGGAGACTCGCACGGCCTTCCTGCAGGCCCAGATACCGCTGTACTTGTACCCTTTCTTGTCGACCACGT
CCAAGACCAGGCCCTTCGAGTACTTGCGCCTGACCAGTTTGGGCGTGATTGGTGCTCTGGTCAAGACCGA
CGAACAGGAGGTGATCACCTTTCTGCTGACCACCGAGATCGTGCCCCTTTGTCTGAGCATCATGGACAGC
GGATCGGAGCTGAGCAAGACTGTGGCCACTTTCATCATCCAGAAGATCCTGCTCGATGAGTCGGGTCTGT
CGTACATCTGCCAGACCGCCGAACGCTTTTCGCACGTGGCCATCACCCTGGGCAAAATGGTCATCCAGCT
GGCGAAGGATCCATGCGCCCGGCTGTTGAAGCATGTGGTGCGCTGCTATCTGCGTCTTTCGGACAATACA
CGCGCTCGCAAGTTCCTGGGACAGTGTCTGCCCGATCAGCTGCGTGACGGCACCTTTGCGCTGTGCCTGC
AAGAGGACAAGTCGACCAAGCAGTGGCTGCAGATGCTGCTCAAGAACCTGGAACTCGGCGCCACTCCGCA
GCAGATCGGCATGTCGCCACTGGGCTCCTAGTCTAGAGGGCCCGCGGTTCGAAGGTAAGCCTATCCCTAA
CCCTCTCCTCGGTCTCGATTCTACGCGTACCGGTCATCATCACCATCACCATTGAGTTTAAACCCGCTGA
TCAGCCTCGACTGTGCCTTCTAAGGCCTGAGCTCGCTGATCAGCCTCGATCGAGGATCCAGACATGATAA
GATACATTGATGAGTTTGGACAAACCACAACTAGAATGCAGTGAAAAAAATGCTTTATTTGTGAAATTTG
TGATGCTATTGCTTTATTTGTAACCATTATAAGCTGCAATAAACAAGTTAACAACAACAATTGCATTCAT
TTTATGTTTCAGGTTCAGGGGGAGGTGTGGGAGGTTTTTTAAAGCAAGTAAAACCTCTACAAATGTGGTA
TGGCTGATTATGATCAGTCGACCGATGCCCTTGAGAGCCTTCAACCCAGTCAGCTCCTTCCGGTGGGCGC
GGGGCATGACTATCGTCGCCGCACTTATGACTGTCTTCTTTATCATGCAACTCGTAGGACAGGTGCCGGC
AGCGCTCTGGGTCATTTTCGGCGAGGACCGCTTTCGCTGGAGCGCGACGATGATCGGCCTGTCGCTTGCG
GTATTCGGAATCTTGCACGCCCTCGCTCAAGCCTTCGTCACTGGTCCCGCCACCAAACGTTTCGGCGAGA
AGCAGGCCATTATCGCCGGCATGGCGGCCGACGCGCTGGGCTACGTCTTGCTGGCGTTCGCGACGCGAGG
CTGGATGGCCTTCCCCATTATGATTCTTCTCGCTTCCGGCGGCATCGGGATGCCCGCGTTGCAGGCCATG
CTGTCCAGGCAGGTAGATGACGACCATCAGGGACAGCTTCAAGGCCAGCAAAAGGCCAGGAACCGTAAAA
AGGCCGCGTTGCTGGCGTTTTTCCATAGGCTCCGCCCCCCTGACGAGCATCACAAAAATCGACGCTCAAG
TCAGAGGTGGCGAAACCCGACAGGACTATAAAGATACCAGGCGTTTCCCCCTGGAAGCTCCCTCGTGCGC
TCTCCTGTTCCGACCCTGCCGCTTACCGGATACCTGTCCGCCTTTCTCCCTTCGGGAAGCGTGGCGCTTT
CTCATAGCTCACGCTGTAGGTATCTCAGTTCGGTGTAGGTCGTTCGCTCCAAGCTGGGCTGTGTGCACGA
ACCCCCCGTTCAGCCCGACCGCTGCGCCTTATCCGGTAACTATCGTCTTGAGTCCAACCCGGTAAGACAC
GACTTATCGCCACTGGCAGCAGCCACTGGTAACAGGATTAGCAGAGCGAGGTATGTAGGCGGTGCTACAG
AGTTCTTGAAGTGGTGGCCTAACTACGGCTACACTAGAAGGACAGTATTTGGTATCTGCGCTCTGCTGAA
GCCAGTTACCTTCGGAAAAAGAGTTGGTAGCTCTTGATCCGGCAAACAAACCACCGCTGGTAGCGGTGGT
TTTTTTGTTTGCAAGCAGCAGATTACGCGCAGAAAAAAAGGATCTCAAGAAGATCCTTTGATCTTTTCTA
CGGGGTCTGACGCTCAGTGGAACGAAAACTCACGTTAAGGGATTTTGGTCATGAGATTATCAAAAAGGAT
CTTCACCTAGATCCTTTTAAATTAAAAATGAAGTTTTAAATCAATCTAAAGTATATATGAGTAAACTTGG
TCTGACAGTTACCAATGCTTAATCAGTGAGGCACCTATCTCAGCGATCTGTCTATTTCGTTCATCCATAG
TTGCCTGACTCCCCGTCGTGTAGATAACTACGATACGGGAGGGCTTACCATCTGGCCCCAGTGCTGCAAT
GATACCGCGAGACCCACGCTCACCGGCTCCAGATTTATCAGCAATAAACCAGCCAGCCGGAAGGGCCGAG
CGCAGAAGTGGTCCTGCAACTTTATCCGCCTCCATCCAGTCTATTAATTGTTGCCGGGAAGCTAGAGTAA
GTAGTTCGCCAGTTAATAGTTTGCGCAACGTTGTTGCCATTGCTGCAGGCATCGTGGTGTCACGCTCGTC
GTTTGGTATGGCTTCATTCAGCTCCGGTTCCCAACGATCAAGGCGAGTTACATGATCCCCCATGTTGTGC
AAAAAAGCGGTTAGCTCCTTCGGTCCTCCGATCGTTGTCAGAAGTAAGTTGGCCGCAGTGTTATCACTCA
TGGTTATGGCAGCACTGCATAATTCTCTTACTGTCATGCCATCCGTAAGATGCTTTTCTGTGACTGGTGA
GTACTCAACCAAGTCATTCTGAGAATAGTGTATGCGGCGACCGAGTTGCTCTTGCCCGGCGTCAACACGG
GATAATACCGCGCCACATAGCAGAACTTTAAAAGTGCTCATCATTGGAAAACGTTCTTCGGGGCGAAAAC
TCTCAAGGATCTTACCGCTGTTGAGATCCAGTTCGATGTAACCCACTCGTGCACCCAACTGATCTTCAGC
ATCTTTTACTTTCACCAGCGTTTCTGGGTGAGCAAAAACAGGAAGGCAAAATGCCGCAAAAAAGGGAATA
AGGGCGACACGGAAATGTTGAATACTCATACTCTTCCTTTTTCAATATTATTGAAGCATTTATCAGGGTT
ATTGTCTCATGAGCGGATACATATTTGAATGTATTTAGAAAAATAAACAAATAGGGGTTCCGCGCACATT
TCCCCGAAAAGTGCCACCTGACGTCTAAGAAACCATTATTATCATGACATTAACCTATAAAAATAGGCGT
ATCACGAGGCCCTTTCGT
